Addgene plasmid #233061: pLenti-0.5Syn-7 MInGFP-WPRE-pA
Purpose: To express 7 Min GFP from a 0.5 bp synapsin promoter.
Depositing lab: Jonathan Ploski. Depositing organization: University of Texas at Dallas.
Backbone
  Vector backbone: pLenti
  Vector type: Lentiviral
Growth in bacteria
  Bacterial resistance: Ampicillin, 100 μg/mL
  Growth temperature: 37°C
  Growth strain: NEB Stable
  Copy number: High Copy
Gene/Insert
  Gene/Insert name: 7 Min GFP
  Species: Synthetic
  Cloning method: Unknown
Terms and licenses: Academic/Nonprofit Terms; Industry Terms: Not Available to Industry
How to cite: pLenti-0.5Syn-7 MInGFP-WPRE-pA was a gift from Jonathan Ploski (Addgene plasmid # 233061 ; http://n2t.net/addgene:233061 ; RRID:Addgene_233061)
