[The description below was written by a language model from this plasmid's Addgene catalogue record and pLannotate feature annotations shown in this document.]
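Description:
pLenti-0.5Syn-7 MInGFP-WPRE-pA is a third-generation-style, self-inactivating HIV-1 lentiviral transfer plasmid of about 7.7 kb, built on a pLenti backbone. In bacteria it is maintained by a high-copy ColE1/pUC origin and selected through the β-lactamase (AmpR) gene. The backbone also carries an f1 origin, an SV40 origin, T7 and T3 promoters, and lac-region remnants left over from the parental cloning vector. The viral genome is transcribed in packaging cells from an RSV enhancer/promoter fused to a truncated 5' LTR. It contains the Ψ packaging signal with adjoining gag sequence, the RRE for Rev-dependent nuclear export, the cPPT/CTS, which aids nuclear import of the reverse-transcribed genome, and a ΔU3 3' LTR that silences the LTR promoter after integration. An SV40 polyadenylation signal follows the 3' LTR.

According to the catalogue, the payload is a synthetic "7 Min GFP" driven by a short synapsin promoter, described there as "0.5 bp", which presumably means roughly 0.5 kb. The automated annotation did not call this promoter, but an unannotated gap of roughly that length lies between the cPPT/CTS and the first coding feature, which is consistent with it. The annotated coding region comprises a yeast ubiquitin sequence, a short stretch matched to lacI, and a GFP fragment. This arrangement suggests a ubiquitin-fusion, destabilised GFP whose name may refer to a short half-life, although the record does not explain the design. A WPRE downstream of GFP enhances transcript stability and expression. A synapsin promoter is typically used for neuron-restricted expression, so the construct appears intended as a lentivirally delivered, rapidly turning-over fluorescent reporter in neurons.
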