Features (pLannotate 1.2.2; 26 found; start..end, strand, type, name):
    175..296     +  polyA_signal   SV40 poly(A) signal: SV40 polyadenylation signal
    336..471     +  rep_origin     SV40 ori: SV40 origin of replication
    492..510     -  promoter       T7 promoter: promoter for bacteriophage T7 RNA polymerase
    518..673     +  CDS            lacZα (fragment): LacZα fragment of β-galactosidase; lacZ fragment
    678..1106    +  rep_origin     f1 ori (sequence partly withheld): f1 bacteriophage origin of replication; arrow indicates direction of (+) strand synthesis
   1159..1263    +  promoter       AmpR promoter: bla
   1264..2124    +  CDS            AmpR: β-lactamase; bla; confers resistance to ampicillin, carbenicillin, and related antibiotics
   2295..2883    +  rep_origin     ori: high-copy-number ColE1/pMB1/pBR322/pUC origin of replication
   3066..3158    +  CDS            lacI (fragment): lac repressor; lacI; The lac repressor binds to the lac operator to inhibit transcription in E. coli. This inhibition can be relieved by adding lactose or isopropyl-β-D-thiogalactopyranoside (IPTG).
   3171..3192    +  protein_bind   CAP binding site: CAP binding activates transcription in the presence of cAMP. E. coli catabolite activator protein
   3207..3237    +  promoter       lac promoter: promoter for the E. coli lac operon
   3245..3261    +  protein_bind   lac operator: The lac repressor binds to the lac operator to inhibit transcription in E. coli. This inhibition can be relieved by adding lactose or isopropyl-β-D-thiogalactopyranoside (IPTG). lac repressor encoded by lacI
   3306..3324    +  promoter       T3 promoter: promoter for bacteriophage T3 RNA polymerase
   3352..3578    +  promoter       RSV promoter: Rous sarcoma virus enhancer/promoter
   3579..3759    +  LTR            5' LTR (truncated): truncated 5' long terminal repeat (LTR) from HIV-1
   3806..3931    +  misc_feature   HIV-1 Ψ: packaging signal of human immunodeficiency virus type 1
   3915..4278    +  CDS            HIV-1 gag (fragment): gag protein from human immunodeficiency virus 1; gag
   4424..4657    +  misc_feature   RRE: The Rev response element (RRE) of HIV-1 allows for Rev-dependent mRNA export from the nucleus to the cytoplasm.
   5034..5134    +  CDS            Rev (fragment): human immunodeficiency virus 1 (HIV-1) Rev protein; rev; enhances nuclear export of unspliced and incompletely spliced viral mRNAs
   5153..5270    +  misc_feature   cPPT/CTS: central polypurine tract and central termination sequence of HIV-1
   5852..6079    +  CDS            ubiquitin: Saccharomyces cerevisiae ubiquitin
   6100..6151    +  CDS            lacI (fragment): lac repressor; lacI; The lac repressor binds to the lac operator to inhibit transcription in E. coli. This inhibition can be relieved by adding lactose or isopropyl-β-D-thiogalactopyranoside (IPTG).
   6151..6865    +  CDS            GFP (fragment): Aequoria victoria green fluorescent protein
   6892..7480    +  misc_feature   WPRE: woodchuck hepatitis virus posttranscriptional regulatory element
   7539..7558    +  misc_feature   cPPT/CTS (fragment): central polypurine tract and central termination sequence of HIV-1
   7560..103     +  LTR            3' LTR (ΔU3) (across the origin): self-inactivating 3' long terminal repeat (LTR) from HIV-1
>Addgene plasmid #233061 | pLenti-0.5Syn-7 MInGFP-WPRE-pA | addgene full sequence | sequence record 476068 | Addgene NGS Result
AGCTTGCCTTGAGTGCTTCAAGTAGTGTGTGCCCGTCTGTTGTGTGACTCTGGTAACTAGAGATCCCTCA
GACCCTTTTAGTCAGTGTGGAAAATCTCTAGCAGTAGTAGTTCATGTCATCTTATTATTCAGTATTTATA
ACTTGCAAAGAAATGAATATCAGAGAGTGAGAGGAACTTGTTTATTGCAGCTTATAATGGTTACAAATAA
AGCAATAGCATCACAAATTTCACAAATAAAGCATTTTTTTCACTGCATTCTAGTTGTGGTTTGTCCAAAC
TCATCAATGTATCTTATCATGTCTGGCTCTAGCTATCCCGCCCCTAACTCCGCCCATCCCGCCCCTAACT
CCGCCCAGTTCCGCCCATTCTCCGCCCCATGGCTGACTAATTTTTTTTATTTATGCAGAGGCCGAGGCCG
CCTCGGCCTCTGAGCTATTCCAGAAGTAGTGAGGAGGCTTTTTTGGAGGCCTAGGGACGTACCCAATTCG
CCCTATAGTGAGTCGTATTACGCGCGCTCACTGGCCGTCGTTTTACAACGTCGTGACTGGGAAAACCCTG
GCGTTACCCAACTTAATCGCCTTGCAGCACATCCCCCTTTCGCCAGCTGGCGTAATAGCGAAGAGGCCCG
CACCGATCGCCCTTCCCAACAGTTGCGCAGCCTGAATGGCGAATGGG
[124 nt withheld, positions 678-801]
C
[91 nt withheld, positions 803-893]
A
[49 nt withheld, positions 895-943]
CCTTTGACGTTGGAGTCCACGTTCTTT
[37 nt withheld, positions 971-1007]
ACCCTATCTCGGTCTATTCTTTTGATTTATAAGGGATTTTGCCGATTTCGGCCTATTGGTTAAAAAATGA
GCTGATTTAACAAAAATTTAACGCGAATTTTAACAAAATATTAACGCTTACAATTTAGGTGGCACTTTTC
GGGGAAATGTGCGCGGAACCCCTATTTGTTTATTTTTCTAAATACATTCAAATATGTATCCGCTCATGAG
ACAATAACCCTGATAAATGCTTCAATAATATTGAAAAAGGAAGAGTATGAGTATTCAACATTTCCGTGTC
GCCCTTATTCCCTTTTTTGCGGCATTTTGCCTTCCTGTTTTTGCTCACCCAGAAACGCTGGTGAAAGTAA
AAGATGCTGAAGATCAGTTGGGTGCACGAGTGGGTTACATCGAACTGGATCTCAACAGCGGTAAGATCCT
TGAGAGTTTTCGCCCCGAAGAACGTTTTCCAATGATGAGCACTTTTAAAGTTCTGCTATGTGGCGCGGTA
TTATCCCGTATTGACGCCGGGCAAGAGCAACTCGGTCGCCGCATACACTATTCTCAGAATGACTTGGTTG
AGTACTCACCAGTCACAGAAAAGCATCTTACGGATGGCATGACAGTAAGAGAATTATGCAGTGCTGCCAT
AACCATGAGTGATAACACTGCGGCCAACTTACTTCTGACAACGATCGGAGGACCGAAGGAGCTAACCGCT
TTTTTGCACAACATGGGGGATCATGTAACTCGCCTTGATCGTTGGGAACCGGAGCTGAATGAAGCCATAC
CAAACGACGAGCGTGACACCACGATGCCTGTAGCAATGGCAACAACGTTGCGCAAACTATTAACTGGCGA
ACTACTTACTCTAGCTTCCCGGCAACAATTAATAGACTGGATGGAGGCGGATAAAGTTGCAGGACCACTT
CTGCGCTCGGCCCTTCCGGCTGGCTGGTTTATTGCTGATAAATCTGGAGCCGGTGAGCGTGGGTCTCGCG
GTATCATTGCAGCACTGGGGCCAGATGGTAAGCCCTCCCGTATCGTAGTTATCTACACGACGGGGAGTCA
GGCAACTATGGATGAACGAAATAGACAGATCGCTGAGATAGGTGCCTCACTGATTAAGCATTGGTAACTG
TCAGACCAAGTTTACTCATATATACTTTAGATTGATTTAAAACTTCATTTTTAATTTAAAAGGATCTAGG
TGAAGATCCTTTTTGATAATCTCATGACCAAAATCCCTTAACGTGAGTTTTCGTTCCACTGAGCGTCAGA
CCCCGTAGAAAAGATCAAAGGATCTTCTTGAGATCCTTTTTTTCTGCGCGTAATCTGCTGCTTGCAAACA
AAAAAACCACCGCTACCAGCGGTGGTTTGTTTGCCGGATCAAGAGCTACCAACTCTTTTTCCGAAGGTAA
CTGGCTTCAGCAGAGCGCAGATACCAAATACTGTTCTTCTAGTGTAGCCGTAGTTAGGCCACCACTTCAA
GAACTCTGTAGCACCGCCTACATACCTCGCTCTGCTAATCCTGTTACCAGTGGCTGCTGCCAGTGGCGAT
AAGTCGTGTCTTACCGGGTTGGACTCAAGACGATAGTTACCGGATAAGGCGCAGCGGTCGGGCTGAACGG
GGGGTTCGTGCACACAGCCCAGCTTGGAGCGAACGACCTACACCGAACTGAGATACCTACAGCGTGAGCT
ATGAGAAAGCGCCACGCTTCCCGAAGGGAGAAAGGCGGACAGGTATCCGGTAAGCGGCAGGGTCGGAACA
GGAGAGCGCACGAGGGAGCTTCCAGGGGGAAACGCCTGGTATCTTTATAGTCCTGTCGGGTTTCGCCACC
TCTGACTTGAGCGTCGATTTTTGTGATGCTCGTCAGGGGGGCGGAGCCTATGGAAAAACGCCAGCAACGC
GGCCTTTTTACGGTTCCTGGCCTTTTGCTGGCCTTTTGCTCACATGTTCTTTCCTGCGTTATCCCCTGAT
TCTGTGGATAACCGTATTACCGCCTTTGAGTGAGCTGATACCGCTCGCCGCAGCCGAACGACCGAGCGCA
GCGAGTCAGTGAGCGAGGAAGCGGAAGAGCGCCCAATACGCAAACCGCCTCTCCCCGCGCGTTGGCCGAT
TCATTAATGCAGCTGGCACGACAGGTTTCCCGACTGGAAAGCGGGCAGTGAGCGCAACGCAATTAATGTG
AGTTAGCTCACTCATTAGGCACCCCAGGCTTTACACTTTATGCTTCCGGCTCGTATGTTGTGTGGAATTG
TGAGCGGATAACAATTTCACACAGGAAACAGCTATGACCATGATTACGCCAAGCGCGCAATTAACCCTCA
CTAAAGGGAACAAAAGCTGGAGCTGCAAGCTTAATGTAGTCTTATGCAATACTCTTGTAGTCTTGCAACA
TGGTAACGATGAGTTAGCAACATGCCTTACAAGGAGAGAAAAAGCACCGTGCATGCCGATTGGTGGAAGT
AAGGTGGTACGATCGTGCCTTATTAGGAAGGCAACAGACGGGTCTGACATGGATTGGACGAACCACTGAA
TTGCCGCATTGCAGAGATATTGTATTTAAGTGCCTAGCTCGATACATAAACGGGTCTCTCTGGTTAGACC
AGATCTGAGCCTGGGAGCTCTCTGGCTAACTAGGGAACCCACTGCTTAAGCCTCAATAAAGCTTGCCTTG
AGTGCTTCAAGTAGTGTGTGCCCGTCTGTTGTGTGACTCTGGTAACTAGAGATCCCTCAGACCCTTTTAG
TCAGTGTGGAAAATCTCTAGCAGTGGCGCCCGAACAGGGACTTGAAAGCGAAAGGGAAACCAGAGGAGCT
CTCTCGACGCAGGACTCGGCTTGCTGAAGCGCGCACGGCAAGAGGCGAGGGGCGGCGACTGGTGAGTACG
CCAAAAATTTTGACTAGCGGAGGCTAGAAGGAGAGAGATGGGTGCGAGAGCGTCAGTATTAAGCGGGGGA
GAATTAGATCGCGATGGGAAAAAATTCGGTTAAGGCCAGGGGGAAAGAAAAAATATAAATTAAAACATAT
AGTATGGGCAAGCAGGGAGCTAGAACGATTCGCAGTTAATCCTGGCCTGTTAGAAACATCAGAAGGCTGT
AGACAAATACTGGGACAGCTACAACCATCCCTTCAGACAGGATCAGAAGAACTTAGATCATTATATAATA
CAGTAGCAACCCTCTATTGTGTGCATCAAAGGATAGAGATAAAAGACACCAAGGAAGCTTTAGACAAGAT
AGAGGAAGAGCAAAACAAAAGTAAGACCACCGCACAGCAAGCGGCCGCTGATCTTCAGACCTGGAGGAGG
AGATATGAGGGACAATTGGAGAAGTGAATTATATAAATATAAAGTAGTAAAAATTGAACCATTAGGAGTA
GCACCCACCAAGGCAAAGAGAAGAGTGGTGCAGAGAGAAAAAAGAGCAGTGGGAATAGGAGCTTTGTTCC
TTGGGTTCTTGGGAGCAGCAGGAAGCACTATGGGCGCAGCGTCAATGACGCTGACGGTACAGGCCAGACA
ATTATTGTCTGGTATAGTGCAGCAGCAGAACAATTTGCTGAGGGCTATTGAGGCGCAACAGCATCTGTTG
CAACTCACAGTCTGGGGCATCAAGCAGCTCCAGGCAAGAATCCTGGCTGTGGAAAGATACCTAAAGGATC
AACAGCTCCTGGGGATTTGGGGTTGCTCTGGAAAACTCATTTGCACCACTGCTGTGCCTTGGAATGCTAG
TTGGAGTAATAAATCTCTGGAACAGATTTGGAATCACACGACCTGGATGGAGTGGGACAGAGAAATTAAC
AATTACACAAGCTTAATACACTCCTTAATTGAAGAATCGCAAAACCAGCAAGAAAAGAATGAACAAGAAT
TATTGGAATTAGATAAATGGGCAAGTTTGTGGAATTGGTTTAACATAACAAATTGGCTGTGGTATATAAA
ATTATTCATAATGATAGTAGGAGGCTTGGTAGGTTTAAGAATAGTTTTTGCTGTACTTTCTATAGTGAAT
AGAGTTAGGCAGGGATATTCACCATTATCGTTTCAGACCCACCTCCCAACCCCGAGGGGACCCGACAGGC
CCGAAGGAATAGAAGAAGAAGGTGGAGAGAGAGACAGAGACAGATCCATTCGATTAGTGAACGGATCTCG
ACGGTATCGGTTAACTTTTAAAAGAAAAGGGGGGATTGGGGGGTACAGTGCAGGGGAAAGAATAGTAGAC
ATAATAGCAACAGACATACAAACTAAAGAATTACAAAAACAAATTACAAAAATTCAAAATTTTATCGATA
CAAGTATCTGGGAAGGGTAACAATGCAAGTTAGCCTGAGGATTTAGGAGGAGGCTGAAAAACAGAGTAGG
AGCCTTACTACGGGTCCAGACCCTACGGACAAGAACCCCCACTCCCACTCCCCAAATTGCGCATTCCCTC
CCCCATCAGAGGGGGAGGGGAAGAGGATGCAGCGCGGCGCGGCGCGTGCGCACTGTCGGATTTAGTACCG
CGGACAGAGCCTTCGCCCCCGCTGCCGGCGCGCGCCACCACCTCCCCAGCACCAAAGGCGGGCTGACGTC
ACTCTCCAGCCCTCCCCAAACTCCCCTACCTCACCGCCTTGGTCGCGTCCGTGCAGCGGTGAGTCCAGTC
GGGCCGCACCACAAGAGGTGCAAGATAGGGGGGTGCAGGCGCGACCATACGCTCTGCGGCGGCAGAGCCT
CAGCGCTGCCTCAGTCTGCAGCGGGCAGCAGAGGAGTCGCGTCGTGCCAGAGAGCGCCGCCGTGCTCCTG
AGCCCCTTGCGCTCCGCCCCCGCGGCCCACCGACCCACTGCCCCTTGGATCCACTAGTCCAGTGTGGTGG
AATTCGCCGCCACCATGCAGATTTTCGTCAAGACTTTGACCGGTAAAACCATAACATTGGAAGTTGAATC
TTCCGATACCATCGACAACGTTAAGTCGAAAATTCAAGACAAGGAAGGTATCCCTCCAGATCAACAAAGA
TTGATCTTTGCCGGTAAGCAGCTAGAAGACGGTAGAACGCTGTCTGATTACAACATTCAGAAGGAGTCCA
CCTTACATCTTGTGCTAAGGCTAAGAGGTGGTTATCACGGATCCGGAGCTTGGCTGTTGCCCGTCTCACT
GGTGAAAAGAAAAACCACCCTGGCGCCCAATACGAGTAAAGGAGAAGAACTTTTCACTGGAGTTGTCCCA
ATTCTTGTTGAATTAGATGGTGATGTTAATGGGCACAAATTTTCTGTCAGTGGAGAGGGTGAAGGTGATG
CAACATACGGAAAACTTACCCTTAAATTTATTTGCACTACTGGAAAACTACCTGTTCCATGGCCAACACT
TGTCACTACTCTCACTTATGGTGTTCAATGCTTTTCAAGATACCCAGATCACATGAAACAGCATGACTTT
TTCAAGAGTGCCATGCCCGAAGGTTATGTACAGGAAAGAACTATATTTTTCAAAGATGACGGGAACTACA
AGACACGTGCTGAAGTCAAGTTTGAAGGTGATACCCTTGTTAATAGAATCGAGTTAAAAGGTATTGATTT
TAAAGAAGATGGAAACATTCTTGGGCACAAATTGGAATACAACTATAACTCACACAATGTATACATCATG
GCAGACAAACAAAAGAATGGAATCAAAGCTAACTTCAAAATTAGACACAACATTGAAGATGGAAGCGTTC
AACTAGCAGACCATTATCAACAAAATACTCCAATTGGCGATGGCCCTGTCCTTTTACCAGACAACCATTA
CCTGTCCACACAATCTGCCCTTTCGAAAGATCCCAACGAAAAGAGAGACCACATGGTCCTTCTTGAGTTT
GTAACAGCTGCTGGGATTACACATGGCATGGATGAACTATACAAATAGACGCGTACCGGTTAGTAATGAT
CGACAATCAACCTCTGGATTACAAAATTTGTGAAAGATTGACTGGTATTCTTAACTATGTTGCTCCTTTT
ACGCTATGTGGATACGCTGCTTTAATGCCTTTGTATCATGCTATTGCTTCCCGTATGGCTTTCATTTTCT
CCTCCTTGTATAAATCCTGGTTGCTGTCTCTTTATGAGGAGTTGTGGCCCGTTGTCAGGCAACGTGGCGT
GGTGTGCACTGTGTTTGCTGACGCAACCCCCACTGGTTGGGGCATTGCCACCACCTGTCAGCTCCTTTCC
GGGACTTTCGCTTTCCCCCTCCCTATTGCCACGGCGGAACTCATCGCCGCCTGCCTTGCCCGCTGCTGGA
CAGGGGCTCGGCTGTTGGGCACTGACAATTCCGTGGTGTTGTCGGGGAAGCTGACGTCCTTTCCATGGCT
GCTCGCCTGTGTTGCCACCTGGATTCTGCGCGGGACGTCCTTCTGCTACGTCCCTTCGGCCCTCAATCCA
GCGGACCTTCCTTCCCGCGGCCTGCTGCCGGCTCTGCGGCCTCTTCCGCGTCTTCGCCTTCGCCCTCAGA
CGAGTCGGATCTCCCTTTGGGCCGCCTCCCCGCCTGGCGATGGTACCTTTAAGACCAATGACTTACAAGG
CAGCTGTAGATCTTAGCCACTTTTTAAAAGAAAAGGGGGGACTGGAAGGGCTAATTCACTCCCAACGAAG
ACAAGATCTGCTTTTTGCTTGTACTGGGTCTCTCTGGTTAGACCAGATCTGAGCCTGGGAGCTCTCTGGC
TAACTAGGGAACCCACTGCTTAAGCCTCAATAA
